>Addgene plasmid #18443 | T4 Lysozyme R95A WT* | addgene partial sequence | sequence record 24229 | 3primeUP
GCNANGAAAAAGCCCGCTCATTAGGCGGGCTCAGATCTGCTCATGTTTGACAGCTTATCATCGATAAGCT
TCGGCAATAAATTCTTGATATGTTTTCATATGTTTCCTTTAAATATTTTAATTAGTAATTGTCTATTCAA
GTAATTGTGAATATACTATCACAATTCCAAGAGAAAGTAAACAGCTTTATAGATTTTTATACGCGTCCCA
AGTGCCAGTTCTAAACGTTGTAATGACTCGTTTTGCGCGATTAGGTGTTTGATTATACCATCTACTTTTA
GCTAAGTTAACTGCTGCTTCATCCCAGCGTTTTTGTTGAAGCATACGTAAAGAGTTAGTAAATCCTGCCA
CACCGGTTTCTCCCATTTGGAAAACCATATTAATCAATGCAGCGCGAGCAACCGCATCAAGAGAATCATA
AACCGGTTTTAATTTAGCATTTCTCAGAATTCCGCGAACAGCAGCATCAACATCCTGATTAAAGAGTTTT
TCAGCCTCATCTTTTGTAATTACACCATTAGTATTACGCCCAATAGCTTTATCTAATTCAGATTTAGCAG
CATTAAGTGATGGACTTTTTGTAAGCAAATGACCGATGCCAATAGTGTAATAGCCTTCTGTGTCTTTATA
GATTTTAAGTCTAAGACCTTCATCTATACGTAACATTTCAAATATATTCATAATACCTCCTAAGCATCGA
TGGATCCTGTTTCCTGTGTGAATTGTTATCCGCTCACAATTCCACACATTATACGAGCTATGACATGATA
CGGATCCTGGCGCGTTTACACGCGTGCTGGAAACCTGCGTACCACTANCGCTGACCNTCC
