[The description below was written by a language model from this plasmid's Addgene catalogue record.]
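Description:
T4 Lysozyme R95A WT* is a bacterial expression plasmid built on the pHS1403 backbone (about 5 kb without insert) that carries a mutant copy of the bacteriophage T4 lysozyme gene (gene e). It is maintained in E. coli as a high-copy plasmid under ampicillin selection. The record does not name the origin of replication or the promoter that drives expression, and no feature table is provided, so the regulatory elements of the backbone cannot be described from the available information.

The insert is roughly 600 bp and was cloned by restriction digestion between a 5′ BamHI site and a 3′ HindIII site, both of which remain intact, so the fragment can be excised or exchanged. According to the depositor's comments, the BamHI site lies 27 bp from the start codon and the HindIII site 115 bp from the stop codon, meaning the fragment includes short flanking untranslated sequence on either side of the coding region. The recorded mutation is R95A, an arginine-to-alanine substitution at residue 95, made in the "WT*" background. The record does not define WT*; in the T4 lysozyme literature the term generally denotes the cysteine-free pseudo-wild-type protein used as a reference background for point mutants. No affinity tags or fusion partners are listed.

The record does not state a purpose, but a single-site variant in an expression vector of this kind is suited to producing recombinant mutant protein in bacteria, for example for comparing its stability, structure or activity with the parent protein.
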