Addgene plasmid #18443: T4 Lysozyme R95A WT*
Depositing lab: Brian Matthews. Depositing organization: University of Oregon.
Backbone
  Vector backbone: pHS1403
  Backbone size w/o insert (bp): 5000
  Vector type: Bacterial Expression
Growth in bacteria
  Bacterial resistance: Ampicillin, 100 μg/mL
  Growth temperature: 37°C
  Growth strain: DH5alpha
  Copy number: High Copy
Gene/Insert
  Gene/Insert name: T4 Lysozyme
  Species: Bacteriophage T4
  Insert size (bp): 600
  Mutation: R95A WT*
  GenBank ID: NP_049736
  Entrez Gene: e (a.k.a. T4p123)
  Cloning method: Restriction Enzyme; 5′ cloning site BamHI (not destroyed); 3′ cloning site HindIII (not destroyed)
  Sequencing primers: 5′ na; 3′ GGCGTATCACGAGGCCC
Terms and licenses: Academic/Nonprofit Terms; Industry Terms: Not Available to Industry
Depositor comments: The BamHI site is 27 bp from the ATG and the HindIII site is 115 bp from the stop.
How to cite: T4 Lysozyme R95A WT* was a gift from Brian Matthews (Addgene plasmid # 18443 ; http://n2t.net/addgene:18443 ; RRID:Addgene_18443)
